Addgene plasmid #127935: pSUMO-LIC-CHIKV-nsP2h
Purpose: Expresses CHIKV nsP2h (1-465 aa) in bacterial cells
Depositing lab: Dahai Luo. Depositing organization: Nanyang Technological University. Publication: Structural insights into RNA recognition by the Chikungunya virus nsP2 helicase. Law YS, Utt A, Tan YB, Zheng J, Wang S, Chen MW, Griffin PR, Merits A, Luo D. Proc Natl Acad Sci U S A. 2019 May 7;116(19):9558-9567. doi: 10.1073/pnas.1900656116. Epub 2019 Apr 18. PubMed 31000599.
Backbone
  Vector backbone: pET
  Backbone size w/o insert (bp): 8000
  Total vector size (bp): 10000
  Vector type: Bacterial Expression
Growth in bacteria
  Bacterial resistance: Kanamycin, 50 μg/mL
  Growth temperature: 37°C
  Growth strain: DH5alpha
  Copy number: Low Copy
Gene/Insert
  Gene/Insert name: CHIKV nsP2h
  Species: Chikungunya virus
  Insert size (bp): 1731
  GenBank ID: KC149887.1
  Promoter: T7 promoter
  Tag / fusion protein: His6-Sumo-TEV (N terminal on backbone)
  Cloning method: Ligation Independent Cloning
  Sequencing primers: 5′ 5' TAATACGACTCACTATAGGG 3'; 3′ 5' GCTAGTTATTGCTCAGCGG 3'
Terms and licenses: Academic/Nonprofit Terms; Industry Terms: Not Available to Industry
How to cite: pSUMO-LIC-CHIKV-nsP2h was a gift from Dahai Luo (Addgene plasmid # 127935 ; http://n2t.net/addgene:127935 ; RRID:Addgene_127935)
