[The description below was written by a language model from this plasmid's Addgene catalogue record and pLannotate feature annotations shown in this document.]
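Description:
pSUMO-LIC-CHIKV-nsP2h is a pET-family bacterial expression plasmid that produces the helicase portion of Chikungunya virus non-structural protein 2 (nsP2h, residues 1–465) in E. coli. It carries a kanamycin resistance gene for selection and replicates from a ColE1/pBR322-type origin accompanied by the bom region and the rop gene, consistent with its listing as low copy. An f1 phage origin is also present, along with residual tetracycline-resistance fragments left over from the pBR322 lineage. The catalogue gives approximate sizes of 8 kb for the backbone and 10 kb in total, whereas the sequenced record is about 7.0 kb. The listed insert size likewise exceeds the roughly 1.4 kb region annotated as CHIKV polyprotein, so the catalogue figures should be treated as rough.

Expression is driven by a T7 promoter followed by a lac operator and the T7 gene 10 ribosome binding site, with a plasmid-borne lacI supplying repressor. Transcription therefore depends on T7 RNA polymerase in the host and is induced with IPTG, ending at the T7 terminator. The insert was placed by ligation-independent cloning behind an N-terminal His6-SUMO-TEV module. This module provides metal-affinity purification, a SUMO fusion partner that commonly improves solubility, and a TEV protease site for removing the tag. The feature table detects the His/TEV-like segment, a SUMO coding region, and then the CHIKV non-structural polyprotein fragment. Downstream of the insert it also annotates partial AviTag, His-tag and T7 gene 10-derived sequences. The record does not say whether these are in frame with the protein, and they may simply be vector remnants. The plasmid is associated with structural work on RNA recognition by the nsP2 helicase, so its typical use is producing recombinant protein for structural and biochemical studies.
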