Features (pLannotate 1.2.2; 22 found; start..end, strand, type, name):
     54..72      +  promoter       T7 promoter: promoter for bacteriophage T7 RNA polymerase
     73..97      +  protein_bind   lac operator: The lac repressor binds to the lac operator to inhibit transcription in E. coli. This inhibition can be relieved by adding lactose or isopropyl-β-D-thiogalactopyranoside (IPTG). lac repressor encoded by lacI
    112..134     +  RBS            RBS: efficient ribosome binding site from bacteriophage T7 gene 10 (Olins and Rangwala, 1989)
    154..170     +  CDS            capTEV™ (fragment): composite tag for in vivo biotinylation, TEV protease cleavage, and 6xHis tagging
    187..474     +  CDS            SUMO1: SUMO1_HUMAN - Also known as SMT3C, SMT3H3, UBL1. Experimental evidence at protein level: Swiss-Prot protein existence level 1. Ubiquitin-like protein that can be covalently attached to proteins as a monomer or a lysine-linked polymer. Covalent attachment via an isopeptide bond to its substrates requires prior activation by the E1 complex SAE1-SAE2 and linkage to the E2 enzyme UBE2I, and can be promoted by E3 ligases such as PIAS1-4, RANBP2 or CBX4. This post- translational modification on lysine residues of proteins plays a crucial role in a number of cellular processes such as nuclear transpo
    433..1869    +  CDS            POLN_CHIKS (fragment): Experimental evidence at protein level: Swiss-Prot protein existence level 1. [RNA-directed RNA polymerase nsP4]: RNA dependent RNA polymerase (By similarity). Replicates genomic and antigenomic RNA by recognizing replications specific signals. The early replication complex formed by the polyprotein P123 and nsP4 synthesizes minus- strand RNAs (By similarity). The late replication complex composed of fully processed nsP1-nsP4 is responsible for the production of genomic and subgenomic plus-strand RNAs (By similarity). From Chikungunya virus (strain S27-African prototype) (CHIKV).
   1885..1926    +  CDS            AviTag™ (fragment): peptide tag that allows for enzymatic biotinylation
   1927..1944    +  CDS            9xHis (fragment): 9xHis affinity tag
   1954..2003    +  CDS            SET1 (fragment): solubility-enhancement tag derived from T7 phage gene 10B
   2011..2058    +  terminator     T7 terminator: transcription terminator for bacteriophage T7 RNA polymerase
   2095..2523    +  rep_origin     f1 ori (sequence partly withheld): f1 bacteriophage origin of replication; arrow indicates direction of (+) strand synthesis
   2576..2633    +  promoter       AmpR promoter (fragment): bla
   2642..3457    -  CDS            KanR: aminoglycoside phosphotransferase; aph(3')-Ia; confers resistance to kanamycin in bacteria or G418 (Geneticin®) in eukaryotes
   3579..4167    +  rep_origin     ori: high-copy-number ColE1/pMB1/pBR322/pUC origin of replication
   4353..4492    -  misc_feature   bom: basis of mobility region from pBR322
   4594..4785    -  CDS            rop: Rop protein, which maintains plasmids at low copy number; rop
   4802..5182    +  CDS            YPB1_ECOLX: Protein predicted: Swiss-Prot protein existence level 4. From Escherichia coli.
   5254..5545    -  CDS            TcR (fragment): tetracycline efflux protein; tet; confers resistance to tetracycline
   5560..5581    -  protein_bind   CAP binding site: CAP binding activates transcription in the presence of cAMP. E. coli catabolite activator protein
   5594..6676    -  CDS            lacI: lac repressor; lacI; The lac repressor binds to the lac operator to inhibit transcription in E. coli. This inhibition can be relieved by adding lactose or isopropyl-β-D-thiogalactopyranoside (IPTG).
   6677..6754    -  promoter       lacI promoter: lacI
   6762..32      -  CDS            TcR (fragment) (across the origin): tetracycline efflux protein; tet; confers resistance to tetracycline
>Addgene plasmid #127935 | pSUMO-LIC-CHIKV-nsP2h | addgene full sequence | sequence record 251110 | Addgene NGS Result
TGCCGGCCACGATGCGTCCGGCGTAGAGGATCGAGATCTCGATCCCGCGAAATTAATACGACTCACTATA
GGGGAATTGTGAGCGGATAACAATTCCCCTCTAGAAATAATTTTGTTTAACTTTAAGAAGGAGATATACA
TATGTGCAGCAGCCATCATCATCATCATCACGGCAGCGGCAGCGGCTCTGACCAGGAGGCAAAACCTTCA
ACTGAGGACTTGGGGGATAAGAAGGAAGGTGAATATATTAAACTCAAAGTCATTGGACAGGATAGCAGTG
AGATTCACTTCAAAGTGAAAATGACAACACATCTCAAGAAACTCAAAGAATCATACTGTCAAAGACAGGG
TGTTCCAATGAATTCACTCAGGTTTCTCTTTGAGGGTCAGAGAATTGCTGATAATCATACTCCAAAAGAA
CTGGGAATGGAGGAAGAAGATGTGATTGAAGTTTACCAGGAGCAAACGGGAGGTGGAATAATAGAGACTC
CGAGAGGAGCTATCAAAGTTACTGCCCAACCAACAGACCACGTCGTGGGAGAGTACCTGGTACTCTCCCC
GCAGACCGTACTACGTAGCCAGAAGCTCAGTCTGATTCACGCTTTGGCGGAGCAAGTGAAGACGTGCACG
CACAACGGACGAGCAGGGAGGTATGCGGTCGAAGCGTACGACGGCCGAGTCCTAGTGCCCTCAGGCTATG
CAATCTCGCCTGAAGACTTCCAGAGTCTAAGCGAAAGCGCAACGATGGTGTATAACGAAAGAGAGTTCGT
AAACAGAAAGCTACACCATATTGCGATGCACGGACCAGCCCTGAACACCGACGAAGAGTCGTATGAGCTG
GTGAGGGCAGAGAGGACAGAACACGAGTACGTCTACGACGTGGATCAGAGAAGATGCTGTAAGAAGGAAG
AAGCCGCAGGACTGGTACTGGTGGGCGACTTGACTAATCCGCCCTACCACGAATTCGCATATGAAGGGCT
AAAAATCCGCCCTGCCTGCCCATACAAAATTGCAGTCATAGGAGTCTTCGGAGTACCGGGATCTGGCAAG
TCAGCTATTATCAAGAACCTAGTTACCAGGCAGGACCTGGTGACTAGCGGAAAGAAAGAAAACTGCCAAG
AAATCACCACCGACGTGATGAGACAGAGAGGTCTAGAGATATCTGCACGTACGGTTGACTCGCTGCTCTT
GAATGGATGCAACAGACCAGTCGACGTGTTGTACGTAGACGAGGCGTTTGCGTGCCACTCTGGAACGCTA
CTTGCTTTGATCGCCTTGGTGAGACCAAGGCAGAAAGTTGTACTTTGTGGTGACCCGAAGCAGTGCGGCT
TCTTCAATATGATGCAGATGAAAGTCAACTATAATCACAACATCTGCACCCAAGTGTACCACAAAAGTAT
CTCCAGGCGGTGTACACTGCCTGTGACCGCCATTGTGTCATCGTTGCATTACGAAGGCAAAATGCGCACT
ACGAATGAGTACAACAAGCCGATTGTAGTGGACACTACAGGCTCAACAAAACCTGACCCTGGAGACCTCG
TGTTAACGTGCTTCAGAGGGTGGGTTAAACAACTGCAAATTGACTATCGTGGATACGAGGTCATGACAGC
AGCCGCATCCCAAGGGTTAACCAGAAAAGGAGTTTACGCAGTTAGACAAAAAGTTAATGAAAACCCGCTC
TATGCATCAACGTCAGAGCACGTCAACGTACTCCTAACGCGTACGGAAGGTAAACTGGTATGGAAGACAC
TTTCCGGCGACCCGTGGATAAAGACGCTGCAGAACCCACCGAAAGGAAACTTCAAAGCAACTATTAAGGA
GTGGGAGGTGGAGCATGCATCAATAATGGCGGGCATCTGCAGTCACCAATAAAGCGGTGGCGGTCTGAAC
GACATCTTCGAGGCTCAGAAAATCGAATGGCACGAACACCACCACCACCACCACTGAGATCCGGCTGCTA
ACAAAGCCCGAAAGGAAGCTGAGTTGGCTGCTGCCACCGCTGAGCAATAACTAGCATAACCCCTTGGGGC
CTCTAAACGGGTCTTGAGGGGTTTTTTGCTGAAAGGAGGAACTATATCCGGATTGGCGAATGGG
[124 nt withheld, positions 2095-2218]
C
[91 nt withheld, positions 2220-2310]
A
[49 nt withheld, positions 2312-2360]
CCTTTGACGTTGGAGTCCACGTTCTTT
[37 nt withheld, positions 2388-2424]
ACCCTATCTCGGTCTATTCTTTTGATTTATAAGGGATTTTGCCGATTTCGGCCTATTGGTTAAAAAATGA
GCTGATTTAACAAAAATTTAACGCGAATTTTAACAAAATATTAACGCTTACAATTTAGGTGGCACTTTTC
GGGGAAATGTGCGCGGAACCCCTATTTGTTTATTTTTCTAAATACATTCAAATATGTATCCGCTCATGAA
TTAATTCTTAGAAAAACTCATCGAGCATCAAATGAAACTGCAATTTATTCATATCAGGATTATCAATACC
ATATTTTTGAAAAAGCCGTTTCTGTAATGAAGGAGAAAACTCACCGAGGCAGTTCCATAGGATGGCAAGA
TCCTGGTATCGGTCTGCGATTCCGACTCGTCCAACATCAATACAACCTATTAATTTCCCCTCGTCAAAAA
TAAGGTTATCAAGTGAGAAATCACCATGAGTGACGACTGAATCCGGTGAGAATGGCAAAAGTTTATGCAT
TTCTTTCCAGACTTGTTCAACAGGCCAGCCATTACGCTCGTCATCAAAATCACTCGCATCAACCAAACCG
TTATTCATTCGTGATTGCGCCTGAGCGAGACGAAATACGCGATCGCTGTTAAAAGGACAATTACAAACAG
GAATCGAATGCAACCGGCGCAGGAACACTGCCAGCGCATCAACAATATTTTCACCTGAATCAGGATATTC
TTCTAATACCTGGAATGCTGTTTTCCCGGGGATCGCAGTGGTGAGTAACCATGCATCATCAGGAGTACGG
ATAAAATGCTTGATGGTCGGAAGAGGCATAAATTCCGTCAGCCAGTTTAGTCTGACCATCTCATCTGTAA
CATCATTGGCAACGCTACCTTTGCCATGTTTCAGAAACAACTCTGGCGCATCGGGCTTCCCATACAATCG
ATAGATTGTCGCACCTGATTGCCCGACATTATCGCGAGCCCATTTATACCCATATAAATCAGCATCCATG
TTGGAATTTAATCGCGGCCTAGAGCAAGACGTTTCCCGTTGAATATGGCTCATAACACCCCTTGTATTAC
TGTTTATGTAAGCAGACAGTTTTATTGTTCATGACCAAAATCCCTTAACGTGAGTTTTCGTTCCACTGAG
CGTCAGACCCCGTAGAAAAGATCAAAGGATCTTCTTGAGATCCTTTTTTTCTGCGCGTAATCTGCTGCTT
GCAAACAAAAAAACCACCGCTACCAGCGGTGGTTTGTTTGCCGGATCAAGAGCTACCAACTCTTTTTCCG
AAGGTAACTGGCTTCAGCAGAGCGCAGATACCAAATACTGTCCTTCTAGTGTAGCCGTAGTTAGGCCACC
ACTTCAAGAACTCTGTAGCACCGCCTACATACCTCGCTCTGCTAATCCTGTTACCAGTGGCTGCTGCCAG
TGGCGATAAGTCGTGTCTTACCGGGTTGGACTCAAGACGATAGTTACCGGATAAGGCGCAGCGGTCGGGC
TGAACGGGGGGTTCGTGCACACAGCCCAGCTTGGAGCGAACGACCTACACCGAACTGAGATACCTACAGC
GTGAGCTATGAGAAAGCGCCACGCTTCCCGAAGGGAGAAAGGCGGACAGGTATCCGGTAAGCGGCAGGGT
CGGAACAGGAGAGCGCACGAGGGAGCTTCCAGGGGGAAACGCCTGGTATCTTTATAGTCCTGTCGGGTTT
CGCCACCTCTGACTTGAGCGTCGATTTTTGTGATGCTCGTCAGGGGGGCGGAGCCTATGGAAAAACGCCA
GCAACGCGGCCTTTTTACGGTTCCTGGCCTTTTGCTGGCCTTTTGCTCACATGTTCTTTCCTGCGTTATC
CCCTGATTCTGTGGATAACCGTATTACCGCCTTTGAGTGAGCTGATACCGCTCGCCGCAGCCGAACGACC
GAGCGCAGCGAGTCAGTGAGCGAGGAAGCGGAAGAGCGCCTGATGCGGTATTTTCTCCTTACGCATCTGT
GCGGTATTTCACACCGCAATGGTGCACTCTCAGTACAATCTGCTCTGATGCCGCATAGTTAAGCCAGTAT
ACACTCCGCTATCGCTACGTGACTGGGTCATGGCTGCGCCCCGACACCCGCCAACACCCGCTGACGCGCC
CTGACGGGCTTGTCTGCTCCCGGCATCCGCTTACAGACAAGCTGTGACCGTCTCCGGGAGCTGCATGTGT
CAGAGGTTTTCACCGTCATCACCGAAACGCGCGAGGCAGCTGCGGTAAAGCTCATCAGCGTGGTCGTGAA
GCGATTCACAGATGTCTGCCTGTTCATCCGCGTCCAGCTCGTTGAGTTTCTCCAGAAGCGTTAATGTCTG
GCTTCTGATAAAGCGGGCCATGTTAAGGGCGGTTTTTTCCTGTTTGGTCACTGATGCCTCCGTGTAAGGG
GGATTTCTGTTCATGGGGGTAATGATACCGATGAAACGAGAGAGGATGCTCACGATACGGGTTACTGATG
ATGAACATGCCCGGTTACTGGAACGTTGTGAGGGTAAACAACTGGCGGTATGGATGCGGCGGGACCAGAG
AAAAATCACTCAGGGTCAATGCCAGCGCTTCGTTAATACAGATGTAGGTGTTCCACAGGGTAGCCAGCAG
CATCCTGCGATGCAGATCCGGAACATAATGGTGCAGGGCGCTGACTTCCGCGTTTCCAGACTTTACGAAA
CACGGAAACCGAAGACCATTCATGTTGTTGCTCAGGTCGCAGACGTTTTGCAGCAGCAGTCGCTTCACGT
TCGCTCGCGTATCGGTGATTCATTCTGCTAACCAGTAAGGCAACCCCGCCAGCCTAGCCGGGTCCTCAAC
GACAGGAGCACGATCATGCGCACCCGTGGGGCCGCCATGCCGGCGATAATGGCCTGCTTCTCGCCGAAAC
GTTTGGTGGCGGGACCAGTGACGAAGGCTTGAGCGAGGGCGTGCAAGATTCCGAATACCGCAAGCGACAG
GCCGATCATCGTCGCGCTCCAGCGAAAGCGGTCCTCGCCGAAAATGACCCAGAGCGCTGCCGGCACCTGT
CCTACGAGTTGCATGATAAAGAAGACAGTCATAAGTGCGGCGACGATAGTCATGCCCCGCGCCCACCGGA
AGGAGCTGACTGGGTTGAAGGCTCTCAAGGGCATCGGTCGAGATCCCGGTGCCTAATGAGTGAGCTAACT
TACATTAATTGCGTTGCGCTCACTGCCCGCTTTCCAGTCGGGAAACCTGTCGTGCCAGCTGCATTAATGA
ATCGGCCAACGCGCGGGGAGAGGCGGTTTGCGTATTGGGCGCCAGGGTGGTTTTTCTTTTCACCAGTGAG
ACGGGCAACAGCTGATTGCCCTTCACCGCCTGGCCCTGAGAGAGTTGCAGCAAGCGGTCCACGCTGGTTT
GCCCCAGCAGGCGAAAATCCTGTTTGATGGTGGTTAACGGCGGGATATAACATGAGCTGTCTTCGGTATC
GTCGTATCCCACTACCGAGATATCCGCACCAACGCGCAGCCCGGACTCGGTAATGGCGCGCATTGCGCCC
AGCGCCATCTGATCGTTGGCAACCAGCATCGCAGTGGGAACGATGCCCTCATTCAGCATTTGCATGGTTT
GTTGAAAACCGGACATGGCACTCCAGTCGCCTTCCCGTTCCGCTATCGGCTGAATTTGATTGCGAGTGAG
ATATTTATGCCAGCCAGCCAGACGCAGACGCGCCGAGACAGAACTTAATGGGCCCGCTAACAGCGCGATT
TGCTGGTGACCCAATGCGACCAGATGCTCCACGCCCAGTCGCGTACCGTCTTCATGGGAGAAAATAATAC
TGTTGATGGGTGTCTGGTCAGAGACATCAAGAAATAACGCCGGAACATTAGTGCAGGCAGCTTCCACAGC
AATGGCATCCTGGTCATCCAGCGGATAGTTAATGATCAGCCCACTGACGCGTTGCGCGAGAAGATTGTGC
ACCGCCGCTTTACAGGCTTCGACGCCGCTTCGTTCTACCATCGACACCACCACGCTGGCACCCAGTTGAT
CGGCGCGAGATTTAATCGCCGCGACAATTTGCGACGGCGCGTGCAGGGCCAGACTGGAGGTGGCAACGCC
AATCAGCAACGACTGTTTGCCCGCCAGTTGTTGTGCCACGCGGTTGGGAATGTAATTCAGCTCCGCCATC
GCCGCTTCCACTTTTTCCCGCGTTTTCGCAGAAACGTGGCTGGCCTGGTTCACCACGCGGGAAACGGTCT
GATAAGAGACACCGGCATACTCTGCGACATCGTATAACGTTACTGGTTTCACATTCACCACCCTGAATTG
ACTCTCTTCCGGGCGCTATCATGCCATACCGCGAAAGGTTTTGCGCCATTCGATGGTGTCCGGGATCTCG
ACGCTCTCCCTTATGCGACTCCTGCATTAGGAAGCAGCCCAGTAGTAGGTTGAGGCCGTTGAGCACCGCC
GCCGCAAGGAATGGTGCATGCAAGGAGATGGCGCCCAACAGTCCCCCGGCCACGGGGCCTGCCACCATAC
CCACGCCGAAACAAGCGCTCATGAGCCCGAAGTGGCGAGCCCGATCTTCCCCATCGGTGATGTCGGCGAT
ATAGGCGCCAGCAACCGCACCTGTGGCGCCGGTGA
